>Addgene plasmid #65468 | pJB005 | depositor full sequence | sequence record 116876 | pJB005 sequence 5012 bps
GTTTGACAGCTTATCATCGACTGCACGGTGCACCAATGCTTCTGGCGTCAGGCAGCCATCGGAAGCTGTG
GTATGGCTGTGCAGGTCGTAAATCACTGCATAATTCGTGTCGCTCAAGGCGCACTCCCGTTCTGGATAAT
GTTTTTTGCGCCGACATCATAACGGTTCTGGCAAATATTCTGAAATGAGCTGTTGACAATTAATCATCCG
GCTCGTATAATGTGTGGAATTGTGAGCGGATAACAATTTCACACAGGAAACAGCGCCGCTGAGAAAAAGC
GAAGCGGCACTGCTCTTTAACAATTTATCAGACAATCTGTGTGGGCACTCGACCGGAATTATCGATTAAC
TTTATTATTAAAAATTAAAGAGGTATATATTAATGTATCGATTAAATAAGGAGGAATAAACCATGGATCC
AGAGGATGCGTAAAGGAGAAGAACTTTTCACTGGAGTTGTCCCAATTCTTGTTGAATTAGATGGTGATGT
TAATGGGCACAAATTTTCTGTCAGTGGAGAGGGTGAAGGTGATGCAACATACGGAAAACTTACCCTTAAA
TTTATTTGCACTACTGGAAAACTACCTGTTCCATGGCCAACACTTGTCACTACTTTCGGTTATGGTGTTC
AATGCTTTGCGAGATACCCAGATCATATGAAACAGCATGACTTTTTCAAGAGTGCCATGCCCGAAGGTTA
TGTACAGGAAAGAACTATATTTTTCAAAGATGACGGGAACTACAAGACACGTGCTGAAGTCAAGTTTGAA
GGTGATACCCTTGTTAATAGAATCGAGTTAAAAGGTATTGATTTTAAAGAAGATGGAAACATTCTTGGAC
ACAAATTGGAATACAACTATAACTCACACAATGTATACATCATGGCAGACAAACAAAAGAATGGAATCAA
AGTTAACTTCAAAATTAGACACAACATTGAAGATGGAAGCGTTCAACTAGCAGACCATTATCAACAAAAT
ACTCCAATTGGCGATGGCCCTGTCCTTTTACCAGACAACCATTACCTGTCCACACAATCTGCCCTTTCGA
AAGATCCCAACGAAAAGAGAGACCACATGGTCCTTCTTGAGTTTGTAACAGCTGCTGGGATTACACATGG
CATGGATGAACTATACAAAAGGCCTGCAGCAAACGACGAAAACTACGCTGCATCAGTTTAAGAGCTCGAG
ATCTGCAGCTGGTACCATATGGGAATTCGAAGCTTTCTAGAACTAGTACAGAATTTGCCTGGCGGCAGTA
GCGCGGTGGTCCCACCTGACCCCATGCCGAACTCAGAAGTGAAACGCCGTAGCGCCGATGGTAGTGTGGG
GTCTCCCCATGCGAGAGTAGGGAACTGCCAGGCATCAAATAAAACGAAAGGCTCAGTCGAAAGACTGGGC
CTTTCGTTTTATCTGTTGTTTGTCGGTGAACGCTCTCCTGAGTAGGACAAATCCGCCGGGAGCGGATTTG
AACGTTGCGAAGCAACGGCCCGGAGGGTGGCGGGCAGGACGCCCGCCATAAACTGCCAGGCATCAAATTA
AGCAGAAGGCCATCCTGACGGATGGCCTTTTTGCGTTTCTACAAACTCTTTTGTTTATTTTTCTAAATAC
ATTCAAATATGTATCCGCTCATGAGACAATAACCCTGATAAATGCTTCAATAATATTGAAAAAGGAAGAG
TATGAGTATTCAACATTTCCGTGTCGCCCTTATTCCCTTTTTTGCGGCATTTTGCCTTCCTGTTTTTGCT
CACCCAGAAACGCTGGTGAAAGTAAAAGATGCTGAAGATCAGTTGGGTGCACGAGTGGGTTACATCGAAC
TGGATCTCAACAGCGGTAAGATCCTTGAGAGTTTTCGCCCCGAAGAACGTTTTCCAATGATGAGCACTTT
TAAAGTTCTGCTATGTGGCGCGGTATTATCCCGTGTTGACGCCGGGCAAGAGCAACTCGGTCGCCGCATA
CACTATTCTCAGAATGACTTGGTTGAGTACTCACCAGTCACAGAAAAGCATCTTACGGATGGCATGACAG
TAAGAGAATTATGCAGTGCTGCCATAACCATGAGTGATAACACTGCGGCCAACTTACTTCTGACAACGAT
CGGAGGACCGAAGGAGCTAACCGCTTTTTTGCACAACATGGGGGATCATGTAACTCGCCTTGATCGTTGG
GAACCGGAGCTGAATGAAGCCATACCAAACGACGAGCGTGACACCACGATGCCTGTAGCAATGGCAACAA
CGTTGCGCAAACTATTAACTGGCGAACTACTTACTCTAGCTTCCCGGCAACAATTAATAGACTGGATGGA
GGCGGATAAAGTTGCAGGACCACTTCTGCGCTCGGCCCTTCCGGCTGGCTGGTTTATTGCTGATAAATCT
GGAGCCGGTGAGCGTGGGTCTCGCGGTATCATTGCAGCACTGGGGCCAGATGGTAAGCCCTCCCGTATCG
TAGTTATCTACACGACGGGGAGTCAGGCAACTATGGATGAACGAAATAGACAGATCGCTGAGATAGGTGC
CTCACTGATTAAGCATTGGTAACTGTCAGACCAAGTTTACTCATATATACTTTAGATTGATTTAAAACTT
CATTTTTAATTTAAAAGGATCTAGGTGAAGATCCTTTTTGATAATCTCATGACCAAAATCCCTTAACGTG
AGTTTTCGTTCCACTGAGCGTCAGACCCCGTAGAAAAGATCAAAGGATCTTCTTGAGATCCTTTTTTTCT
GCGCGTAATCTGCTGCTTGCAAACAAAAAAACCACCGCTACCAGCGGTGGTTTGTTTGCCGGATCAAGAG
CTACCAACTCTTTTTCCGAAGGTAACTGGCTTCAGCAGAGCGCAGATACCAAATACTGTCCTTCTAGTGT
AGCCGTAGTTAGGCCACCACTTCAAGAACTCTGTAGCACCGCCTACATACCTCGCTCTGCTAATCCTGTT
ACCAGTGGCTGCTGCCAGTGGCGATAAGTCGTGTCTTACCGGGTTGGACTCAAGACGATAGTTACCGGAT
AAGGCGCAGCGGTCGGGCTGAACGGGGGGTTCGTGCACACAGCCCAGCTTGGAGCGAACGACCTACACCG
AACTGAGATACCTACAGCGTGAGCTATGAGAAAGCGCCACGCTTCCCGAAGGGAGAAAGGCGGACAGGTA
TCCGGTAAGCGGCAGGGTCGGAACAGGAGAGCGCACGAGGGAGCTTCCAGGGGGAAACGCCTGGTATCTT
TATAGTCCTGTCGGGTTTCGCCACCTCTGACTTGAGCGTCGATTTTTGTGATGCTCGTCAGGGGGGCGGA
GCCTATGGAAAAACGCCAGCAACGCGGCCTTTTTACGGTTCCTGGCCTTTTGCTGGCCTTTTGCTCACAT
GTTCTTTCCTGCGTTATCCCCTGATTCTGTGGATAACCGTATTACCGCCTTTGAGTGAGCTGATACCGCT
CGCCGCAGCCGAACGACCGAGCGCAGCGAGTCAGTGAGCGAGGAAGCGGAAGAGCGCCTGATGCGGTATT
TTCTCCTTACGCATCTGTGCGGTATTTCACACCGCATATGGTGCACTCTCAGTACAATCTGCTCTGATGC
CGCATAGTTAAGCCAGTATACACTCCGCTATCGCTACGTGACTGGGTCATGGCTGCGCCCCGACACCCGC
CAACACCCGCTGACGCGCCCTGACGGGCTTGTCTGCTCCCGGCATCCGCTTACAGACAAGCTGTGACCGT
CTCCGGGAGCTGCATGTGTCAGAGGTTTTCACCGTCATCACCGAAACGCGCGAGGCAGCAGATCAATTCG
CGCGCGAAGGCGAAGCGGCATGCATTTACGTTGACACCATCGAATGGTGCAAAACCTTTCGCGGTATGGC
ATGATAGCGCCCGGAAGAGAGTCAATTCAGGGTGGTGAATGTGAAACCAGTAACGTTATACGATGTCGCA
GAGTATGCCGGTGTCTCTTATCAGACCGTTTCCCGCGTGGTGAACCAGGCCAGCCACGTTTCTGCGAAAA
CGCGGGAAAAAGTGGAAGCGGCGATGGCGGAGCTGAATTACATTCCCAACCGCGTGGCACAACAACTGGC
GGGCAAACAGTCGTTGCTGATTGGCGTTGCCACCTCCAGTCTGGCCCTGCACGCGCCGTCGCAAATTGTC
GCGGCGATTAAATCTCGCGCCGATCAACTGGGTGCCAGCGTGGTGGTGTCGATGGTAGAACGAAGCGGCG
TCGAAGCCTGTAAAGCGGCGGTGCACAATCTTCTCGCGCAACGCGTCAGTGGGCTGATCATTAACTATCC
GCTGGATGACCAGGATGCCATTGCTGTGGAAGCTGCCTGCACTAATGTTCCGGCGTTATTTCTTGATGTC
TCTGACCAGACACCCATCAACAGTATTATTTTCTCCCATGAAGACGGTACGCGACTGGGCGTGGAGCATC
TGGTCGCATTGGGTCACCAGCAAATCGCGCTGTTAGCGGGCCCATTAAGTTCTGTCTCGGCGCGTCTGCG
TCTGGCTGGCTGGCATAAATATCTCACTCGCAATCAAATTCAGCCGATAGCGGAACGGGAAGGCGACTGG
AGTGCCATGTCCGGTTTTCAACAAACCATGCAAATGCTGAATGAGGGCATCGTTCCCACTGCGATGCTGG
TTGCCAACGATCAGATGGCGCTGGGCGCAATGCGCGCCATTACCGAGTCCGGGCTGCGCGTTGGTGCGGA
TATCTCGGTAGTGGGATACGACGATACCGAAGACAGCTCATGTTATATCCCGCCGTCAACCACCATCAAA
CAGGATTTTCGCCTGCTGGGGCAAACCAGCGTGGACCGCTTGCTGCAACTCTCTCAGGGCCAGGCGGTGA
AGGGCAATCAGCTGTTGCCCGTCTCACTGGTGAAAAGAAAAACCACCCTGGCGCCCAATACGCAAACCGC
CTCTCCCCGCGCGTTGGCCGATTCATTAATGCAGCTGGCACGACAGGTTTCCCGACTGGAAAGCGGGCAG
TGAGCGCAACGCAATTAATGTGAGTTAGCGCGAATTGATCTG
Features (pLannotate 1.2.2; 18 found; start..end, strand, type, name):
      3..20      +  promoter       tet promoter (fragment): E. coli promoter for tetracycline efflux protein gene
     16..117     -  CDS            yciV (fragment): RNAAM_ECOLI - Also known as trpH From Escherichia coli (strain K12).
    193..222     +  promoter       trc promoter: strong E. coli promoter; hybrid between the trp and lac UV5 promoters
    230..246     +  protein_bind   lac operator: The lac repressor binds to the lac operator to inhibit transcription in E. coli. This inhibition can be relieved by adding lactose or isopropyl-β-D-thiogalactopyranoside (IPTG). lac repressor encoded by lacI
    263..332     +  misc_feature   rrnG antiterminator: antiterminator from the E. coli rrnG leader region (Berg et al., 1989)
    383..409     +  CDS            minicistron: synthetic cistron containing a ribosome binding site (Shine-Dalgarno sequence), for enhancing the bacterial expression of a downstream cistron (Schoner, 1997) This first cistron should terminate 3 bp upstream of the ATG for the second cistron.
    426..1139    +  CDS            hfriFP: hfriFP is a fluorescent protein published in 2013, derived from Herbaspirillum frisingense.
   1149..1169    +  CDS            ssrA tag (LVA) (fragment): C-terminal peptide that mediates degradation in bacteria through the ClpXP and ClpAP proteases (McGinness et al., 2006) mutant LVA variant that confers accelerated degradation under some conditions (Andersen et al., 1998)
   1247..1362    +  ncRNA          5S rRNA: Accession: RF00001 - 5S ribosomal RNA
   1366..1452    +  terminator     rrnB T1 terminator: Escherichia coli rrnB; transcription terminator T1 from the E. coli rrnB gene
   1544..1571    +  terminator     rrnB T2 terminator: transcription terminator T2 from the E. coli rrnB gene
   1590..1681    +  promoter       AmpR promoter: bla
   1682..2542    +  CDS            AmpR: β-lactamase; bla; confers resistance to ampicillin, carbenicillin, and related antibiotics
   2713..3301    +  rep_origin     ori: high-copy-number ColE1/pMB1/pBR322/pUC origin of replication
   3487..3627    -  misc_feature   bom: basis of mobility region from pBR322
   3729..3769    -  CDS            rop (fragment): Rop protein, which maintains plasmids at low copy number; rop
   3813..3890    +  promoter       lacIq promoter: lacI (mutant); In the lacIq allele, a single base change in the promoter boosts expression of the lacI gene about 10-fold.
   3891..4973    +  CDS            lacI: lac repressor; lacI; The lac repressor binds to the lac operator to inhibit transcription in E. coli. This inhibition can be relieved by adding lactose or isopropyl-β-D-thiogalactopyranoside (IPTG).
