[The description below was written by a language model from this plasmid's Addgene catalogue record and pLannotate feature annotations shown in this document.]
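Description:
pJB005 is a 5,012 bp bacterial expression plasmid built on the pTrcHisB backbone and used to produce green fluorescent protein in Escherichia coli. It replicates from a high-copy ColE1/pMB1-type origin. The pBR322 bom region is present, but only a fragment of rop remains. Selection is by ampicillin resistance, provided by a β-lactamase gene under its own promoter.

The GFP insert, recorded as 756 bp and introduced by Gibson cloning, sits downstream of the trc promoter, a strong trp/lacUV5 hybrid. A lac operator follows the promoter. The plasmid also carries lacI driven by the lacIq promoter, so repressor is supplied in cis, and repression at the operator can be relieved with IPTG. Between the operator and the coding sequence are the rrnG antiterminator and a short synthetic minicistron with a ribosome binding site, both standard pTrcHis elements that support transcription and translation of the downstream gene. The 5S rRNA segment and the rrnB T1 and T2 terminators close the transcription unit.

The automated annotation labels the fluorescent protein reading frame as hfriFP, which probably reflects a similarity match, since the catalogue entry describes the insert simply as GFP. It also detects a partial ssrA (LVA) degradation tag just after the reading frame. The catalogue fields do not mention this tag, and whether the fragment is functional is not stated. It would fit the associated study on targeted, inducible protein degradation in E. coli, where an inducible GFP plasmid would plausibly serve as a fluorescent reporter or control, though the record gives the purpose only as GFP expression.
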