Addgene plasmid #65468: pJB005
Purpose: pTrc plasmid expressing GFP
Depositing lab: Keith Tyo. Depositing organization: Northwestern University. Publication: N-Terminal-Based Targeted, Inducible Protein Degradation in Escherichia coli. Sekar K, Gentile AM, Bostick JW, Tyo KE. PLoS One. 2016 Feb 22;11(2):e0149746. doi: 10.1371/journal.pone.0149746. eCollection 2016. PONE-D-15-42990 PubMed 26900850.
Backbone
  Vector backbone: pTrcHisB
  Backbone manufacturer: Life Technologies
  Vector type: Bacterial Expression, Synthetic Biology
Growth in bacteria
  Bacterial resistance: Ampicillin, 100 μg/mL
  Growth temperature: 37°C
  Growth strain: DH5alpha
  Copy number: High Copy
Gene/Insert
  Gene/Insert name: GFP (alt name: Green Fluorescent Protein)
  Insert size (bp): 756
  Promoter: trc
  Cloning method: Gibson Cloning
  Sequencing primers: 5′ TGTGGGCACTCGACCGGAATTATC; 3′ GGCGACACGGAAATGTTGAATAC
Terms and licenses: Academic/Nonprofit Terms; Industry Terms: Not Available to Industry
How to cite: pJB005 was a gift from Keith Tyo (Addgene plasmid # 65468 ; http://n2t.net/addgene:65468 ; RRID:Addgene_65468)
