>Addgene plasmid #65468 | pJB005 | addgene partial sequence | sequence record 114177 | pTrcHis-F 5'-GAGGTATATATTAATGTATCG-3'
AGAAGAACTTTTCACTGGAGTTGTCCCAATTCTTGTTGAATTAGATGGTGATGTTAATGGGCACAAATTT
TCTGTCAGTGGAGAGGGTGAAGGTGATGCAACATACGGAAAACTTACCCTTAAATTTATTTGCACTACTG
GAAAACTACCTGTTCCATGGCCAACACTTGTCACTACTTTCGGTTATGGTGTTCAATGCTTTGCGAGATA
CCCAGATCATATGAAACAGCATGACTTTTTCAAGAGTGCCATGCCCGAAGGTTATGTACAGGAAAGAACT
ATATTTTTCAAAGATGACGGGAACTACAAGACACGTGCTGAAGTCAAGTTTGAAGGTGATACCCTTGTTA
ATAGAATCGAGTTAAAAGGTATTGATTTTAAAGAAGATGGAAACATTCTTGGACACAAATTGGAATACAA
CTATAACTCACACAATGTATACATCATGGCAGACAAACAAAAGAATGGAATCAAAGTTAACTTCAAAATT
AGACACAACATTGAAGATGGAAGCGTTCAACTAGCAGACCATTATCAACAAAATACTCCAATTGGCGATG
GCCCTGTCCTTTTACCAGACAACCATTACCTGTCCACACAATCTGCCCTTTCGAAAGATCCCAACGAAAA
GAGAGACCACATGGTCCTTCTTGAGTTTGTAACAGCTGCTGGGATTACACATGGCATGGATGAACTATAC
AAAAGGCCTGCAGCAAACGACGAAAACTACGCTGCATCAGTTTAAGAGCTCGAGATCTGCAGCTGGTACC
ATAT
