>Addgene plasmid #65468 | pJB005 | addgene partial sequence | sequence record 114178 | attP-R 5'-ACTTTCACCAGCGTTTCTGG-3'
CGACACGGAAATGTTGAATACTCATACTCTTCCTTTTTCAATATTATTGAAGCATTTATCAGGGTTATTG
TCTCATGAGCGGATACATATTTGAATGTATTTAGAAAAATAAACAAAAGAGTTTGTAGAAACGCAAAAAG
GCCATCCGTCAGGATGGCCTTCTGCTTAATTTGATGCCTGGCAGTTTATGGCGGGCGTCCTGCCCGCCAC
CCTCCGGGCCGTTGCTTCGCAACGTTCAAATCCGCTCCCGGCGGATTTGTCCTACTCAGGAGAGCGTTCA
CCGACAAACAACAGATAAAACGAAAGGCCCAGTCTTTCGACTGAGCCTTTCGTTTTATTTGATGCCTGGC
AGTTCCCTACTCTCGCATGGGGAGACCCCACACTACCATCGGCGCTACGGCGTTTCACTTCTGAGTTCGG
CATGGGGTCAGGTGGGACCACCGCGCTACTGCCGCCAGGCAAATTCTGTACTAGTTCTAGAAAGCTTCGA
ATTCCCATATGGTACCAGCTGCAGATCTCGAGCTCTTAAACTGATGCAGCGTAGTTTTCGTCGTTTGCTG
CAGGCCTTTTGTATAGTTCATCCATGCCATGTGTAATCCCAGCAGCTGTTACAAACTCAAGAAGGACCAT
GTGGTCTCTCTTTTCGTTGGGATCTTTCGAAAGGGCAGATTGTGTGGACAGGTAATGGTTGTCTGGTAAA
AGGACAGGGCCATCGCCAATTGGAGTATTTTGTTGATAATGGTCTGCTAGTTGAACGCTTCCATCTTCAA
TGTTGTGTCT
